>Addgene plasmid #170370 | pAAV.U6gT28.3.hSyn.H2B.RFP | depositor full sequence | sequence record 330345 | pAAV.U6gT28.3.hSyn.H2B.RFP sequence 5982 bps
GGGGGGGGGGGGGGGGGGTTGGCCACTCCCTCTCTGCGCGCTCGCTCGCTCACTGAGGCCGGGCGACCAA
AGGTCGCCCGACGCCCGGGCTTTGCCCGGGCGGCCTCAGTGAGCGAGCGAGCGCGCAGAGAGGGAGTGGC
CAACTCCATCACTAGGGGTTCCTCAGATCGGGCTGCAGGAATTGGCCGCTCTAGATTTCCCATGATTCCT
TCATATTTGCATATACGATACAAGGCTGTTAGAGAGATAATTAGAATTAATTTGACTGTAAACACAAAGA
TATTAGTACAAAATACGTGACGTAGAAAGTAATAATTTCTTGGGTAGTTTGCAGTTTTAAAATTATGTTT
TAAAATGGACTATCATATGCTTACCGTAACTTGAAAGTATTTCGATTTCTTGGCTTTATATATCTTGTGG
AAAGGACGAAACACCGGCACTCCACACAATAGCTAGGTTTTAGAGCTAGAAATAGCAAGTTAAAATAAGG
CTAGTCCGTTATCAACTTGAAAAAGTGGCACCGAGTCGGTGCTTTTTTTCTAGACTCTAGCTGCAGAGGG
ACCTGCGTATGAGTGCAAGTGGGTTTTAGGACCAGGATGAGGCGGGGTGGGGGTGCCTACCTGACGACCG
ACCCCGACCCACTGGACAAGCACCCAACCCCCATTCCCCAAATTGCGCATCCCCTATCAGAGAGGGGGAG
GGGAAACAGGATGCGGCGAGGCGCGTGCGCACTGCCAGCTTCAGCACCGCGGACAGTGCCTTCGCCCCCG
CCTGGCGGCGCGCGCCACCGCCGCCTCAGCACTGAAGGCGCGCTGACGTCACTCGCCGGTCCCCCGCAAA
CTCCCCTTCCCGGCCACCTTGGTCGCGTCCGCGCCGCCGCCGGCCCAGCCGGACCGCACCACGCGAGGCG
CGAGATAGGGGGGCACGGGCGCGACCATCTGCGCTGCGGCGCCGGCGACTCAGCGCTGCCTCAGTCTGCG
GTGGGCAGCGGAGGAGTCGTGTCGTGCCTGAGAGCGCAGTCGAATTCAAGCTGCTAGCAGCTTGGTACCG
CCACCATGCCTGAACCCTCTAAGTCTGCTCCAGCCCCTAAAAAGGGTTCTAAGAAGGCTATCACTAAGGC
GCAGAAGAAGGATGGTAAGAAGCGTAAGCGCAGCCGCAAGGAGAGCTATTCTATCTATGTGTACAAGGTT
CTGAAGCAGGTCCACCCCGACACCGGCATCTCATCCAAGGCCATGGGGATCATGAACTCCTTCGTCAACG
ACATCTTCGAGCGCATCGCGGGCGAGGCTTCTCGCCTGGCTCACTACAATAAGCGCTCGACCATCACCTC
CAGGGAGATTCAGACGGCTGTGCGCCTGCTGCTGCCTGGGGAGCTGGCTAAGCATGCTGTGTCCGAGGGC
ACTAAGGCAGTTACCAAGTACACTAGCTCTAAGGATCCACCGGTCGCCACCATGGTGAGCAAGGGCGAGG
AGGATAACATGGCCATCATCAAGGAGTTCATGCGCTTCAAGGTGCACATGGAGGGCTCCGTGAACGGCCA
CGAGTTCGAGATCGAGGGCGAGGGCGAGGGCCGCCCCTACGAGGGCACCCAGACCGCCAAGCTGAAGGTG
ACCAAGGGTGGCCCCCTGCCCTTCGCCTGGGACATCCTGTCCCCTCAGTTCATGTACGGCTCCAAGGCCT
ACGTGAAGCACCCCGCCGACATCCCCGACTACTTGAAGCTGTCCTTCCCCGAGGGCTTCAAGTGGGAGCG
CGTGATGAACTTCGAGGACGGCGGCGTGGTGACCGTGACCCAGGACTCCTCCCTGCAGGACGGCGAGTTC
ATCTACAAGGTGAAGCTGCGCGGCACCAACTTCCCCTCCGACGGCCCCGTAATGCAGAAGAAGACCATGG
GCTGGGAGGCCTCCTCCGAGCGGATGTACCCCGAGGACGGCGCCCTGAAGGGCGAGATCAAGCAGAGGCT
GAAGCTGAAGGACGGCGGCCACTACGACGCTGAGGTCAAGACCACCTACAAGGCCAAGAAGCCCGTGCAG
CTGCCCGGCGCCTACAACGTCAACATCAAGTTGGACATCACCTCCCACAACGAGGACTACACCATCGTGG
AACAGTACGAACGCGCCGAGGGCCGCCACTCCACCGGCGGCATGGACGAGCTGTACAAGTAAACTAGTGG
ATCCGTCGACAATCAACCTCTGGATTACAAAATTTGTGAAAGATTGACTGGTATTCTTAACTATGTTGCT
CCTTTTACGCTATGTGGATACGCTGCTTTAATGCCTTTGTATCATGCTATTGCTTCCCGTATGGCTTTCA
TTTTCTCCTCCTTGTATAAATCCTGGTTGCTGTCTCTTTATGAGGAGTTGTGGCCCGTTGTCAGGCAACG
TGGCGTGGTGTGCACTGTGTTTGCTGACGCAACCCCCACTGGTTGGGGCATTGCCACCACCTGTCAGCTC
CTTTCCGGGACTTTCGCTTTCCCCCTCCCTATTGCCACGGCGGAACTCATCGCCGCCTGCCTTGCCCGCT
GCTGGACAGGGGCTCGGCTGTTGGGCACTGACAATTCCGTGGTGTTGTCGGGGAAGCTGACGTCCTTTCC
ATGGCTGCTCGCCTGTGTTGCCACCTGGATTCTGCGCGGGACGTCCTTCTGCTACGTCCCTTCGGCCCTC
AATCCAGCGGACCTTCCTTCCCGCGGCCTGCTGCCGGCTCTGCGGCCTCTTCCGCGTCTTCGCCTTCGCC
CTCAGACGAGTCGGATCTCCCTTTGGGCCGCCTCCCCGCCTGGAATTCGAGCTCGGTACAGCTTATCGAT
ACCGTCGACTTCGAGCAACTTGTTTATTGCAGCTTATAATGGTTACAAATAAAGCAATAGCATCACAAAT
TTCACAAATAAAGCATTTTTTTCACTGCATTCTAGTTGTGGTTTGTCCAAACTCATCAATGTATCTTATC
ATGTCTGGATCGTCTAGCATCGAAGATCCCCCGATCTGAGGAACCCCTAGTGATGGAGTTGGCCACTCCC
TCTCTGCGCGCTCGCTCGCTCACTGAGGCCGCCCGGGCAAAGCCCGGGCGTCGGGCGACCTTTGGTCGCC
CGGCCTCAGTGAGCGAGCGAGCGCGCAGAGAGGGAGTGGCCAACCCCCCCCCCCCCCCCCCTGCAGCCCA
GCTGCATTAATGAATCGGCCAACGCGCGGGGAGAGGCGGTTTGCGTATTGGGCGCTCTTCCGCTTCCTCG
CTCACTGACTCGCTGCGCTCGGTCGTTCGGCTGCGGCGAGCGGTATCAGCTCACTCAAAGGCGGTAATAC
GGTTATCCACAGAATCAGGGGATAACGCAGGAAAGAACATGTGAGCAAAAGGCCAGCAAAAGGCCAGGAA
CCGTAAAAAGGCCGCGTTGCTGGCGTTTTTCCATAGGCTCCGCCCCCCTGACGAGCATCACAAAAATCGA
CGCTCAAGTCAGAGGTGGCGAAACCCGACAGGACTATAAAGATACCAGGCGTTTCCCCCTGGAAGCTCCC
TCGTGCGCTCTCCTGTTCCGACCCTGCCGCTTACCGGATACCTGTCCGCCTTTCTCCCTTCGGGAAGCGT
GGCGCTTTCTCAATGCTCACGCTGTAGGTATCTCAGTTCGGTGTAGGTCGTTCGCTCCAAGCTGGGCTGT
GTGCACGAACCCCCCGTTCAGCCCGACCGCTGCGCCTTATCCGGTAACTATCGTCTTGAGTCCAACCCGG
TAAGACACGACTTATCGCCACTGGCAGCAGCCACTGGTAACAGGATTAGCAGAGCGAGGTATGTAGGCGG
TGCTACAGAGTTCTTGAAGTGGTGGCCTAACTACGGCTACACTAGAAGGACAGTATTTGGTATCTGCGCT
CTGCTGAAGCCAGTTACCTTCGGAAAAAGAGTTGGTAGCTCTTGATCCGGCAAACAAACCACCGCTGGTA
GCGGTGGTTTTTTTGTTTGCAAGCAGCAGATTACGCGCAGAAAAAAAGGATCTCAAGAAGATCCTTTGAT
CTTTTCTACGGGGTCTGACGCTCAGTGGAACGAAAACTCACGTTAAGGGATTTTGGTCATGAGATTATCA
AAAAGGATCTTCACCTAGATCCTTTTAAATTAAAAATGAAGTTTTAAATCAATCTAAAGTATATATGAGT
AAACTTGGTCTGACAGTTACCAATGCTTAATCAGTGAGGCACCTATCTCAGCGATCTGTCTATTTCGTTC
ATCCATAGTTGCCTGACTCCCCGTCGTGTAGATAACTACGATACGGGAGGGCTTACCATCTGGCCCCAGT
GCTGCAATGATACCGCGAGACCCACGCTCACCGGCTCCAGATTTATCAGCAATAAACCAGCCAGCCGGAA
GGGCCGAGCGCAGAAGTGGTCCTGCAACTTTATCCGCCTCCATCCAGTCTATTAATTGTTGCCGGGAAGC
TAGAGTAAGTAGTTCGCCAGTTAATAGTTTGCGCAACGTTGTTGCCATTGCTACAGGCATCGTGGTGTCA
CGCTCGTCGTTTGGTATGGCTTCATTCAGCTCCGGTTCCCAACGATCAAGGCGAGTTACATGATCCCCCA
TGTTGTGCAAAAAAGCGGTTAGCTCCTTCGGTCCTCCGATCGTTGTCAGAAGTAAGTTGGCCGCAGTGTT
ATCACTCATGGTTATGGCAGCACTGCATAATTCTCTTACTGTCATGCCATCCGTAAGATGCTTTTCTGTG
ACTGGTGAGTACTCAACCAAGTCATTCTGAGAATAGTGTATGCGGCGACCGAGTTGCTCTTGCCCGGCGT
CAATACGGGATAATACCGCGCCACATAGCAGAACTTTAAAAGTGCTCATCATTGGAAAACGTTCTTCGGG
GCGAAAACTCTCAAGGATCTTACCGCTGTTGAGATCCAGTTCGATGTAACCCACTCGTGCACCCAACTGA
TCTTCAGCATCTTTTACTTTCACCAGCGTTTCTGGGTGAGCAAAAACAGGAAGGCAAAATGCCGCAAAAA
AGGGAATAAGGGCGACACGGAAATGTTGAATACTCATACTCTTCCTTTTTCAATATTATTGAAGCATTTA
TCAGGGTTATTGTCTCATGAGCGGATACATATTTGAATGTATTTAGAAAAATAAACAAATAGGGGTTCCG
CGCACATTTCCCCGAAAAGTGCCACCTGACGTCTAAGAAACCATTATTATCATGACATTAACCTATAAAA
ATAGGCGTATCACGAGGCCCTTTCGTCTCGCGCGTTTCGGTGATGACGGTGAAAACCTCTGACACATGCA
GCTCCCGGAGACGGTCACAGCTTGTCTGTAAGCGGATGCCGGGAGCAGACAAGCCCGTCAGGGCGCGTCA
GCGGGTGTTGGCGGGTGTCGGGGCTGGCTTAACTATGCGGCATCAGAGCAGATTGTACTGAGAGTGCACC
ATATGCGGTGTGAAATACCGCACAGATGCGTAAGGAGAAAATACCGCATCAGGAAATTGTAAACGTTAAT
ATTTTGTTAAAATTCGCGTTAAATTTTTGTTAAATCAGCTCATTTTTTAACCAATAGGCCGAAATCGGCA
AAATCCCTTATAAATCAAAAGAATAGACCGAGATAGGGTTGAGTGTTGTTCCAGTTTGGAACAAGAGTCC
ACTATTAAAGAACGTGGACTCCAACGTCAAAGG
[49 nt withheld, positions 5634-5682]
T
[91 nt withheld, positions 5684-5774]
G
[124 nt withheld, positions 5776-5899]
CGCGCCATTCGCCATTCAGGCTACGCAACTGTTGGGAAGGGCGATCGGTGCGGGCCTCTTCGCTATTACG
CCAGCTGGCTGCA
Features (pLannotate 1.2.2; 19 found; start..end, strand, type, name):
     18..128     +  repeat_region  AAV2 ITR (fragment): inverted terminal repeat of adeno-associated virus serotype 2 inverted
    195..427     +  promoter       U6 promoter: RNA polymerase III promoter for human U6 snRNA
    457..532     +  misc_RNA       gRNA scaffold: guide RNA scaffold for the Streptococcus pyogenes CRISPR/Cas9 system
    572..1019    +  promoter       hSyn promoter: human synapsin I promoter; confers neuron-specific expression (Kügler et al., 2003)
   1056..1433    +  CDS            H2BC3: H2B1B_HUMAN - Also known as H2BFF, HIST1H2BB Experimental evidence at protein level: Swiss-Prot protein existence level 1. Core component of nucleosome. Nucleosomes wrap and compact DNA into chromatin, limiting DNA accessibility to the cellular machineries which require DNA as a template. Histones thereby play a central role in transcription regulation, DNA repair, DNA replication and chromosomal stability. DNA accessibility is regulated via a complex set of post-translational modifications of histones, also called histone code, and nucleosome remodeling. From Homo sapiens (Human).
   1452..2159    +  CDS            mCherry: mCherry is a basic (constitutively fluorescent) red fluorescent protein published in 2004, derived from Discosoma sp.. It is reported to be a very rapidly-maturing monomer with low acid sensitivity.
   2181..2769    +  misc_feature   WPRE: woodchuck hepatitis virus posttranscriptional regulatory element
   2773..2789    +  misc_feature   MCS (fragment): pUC18/19 multiple cloning site
   2790..2815    +  misc_feature   MCS (fragment): pBluescript multiple cloning site
   2817..2951    +  polyA_signal   SV40 poly(A) signal: SV40 polyadenylation signal
   3014..3124    -  repeat_region  AAV2 ITR (fragment): inverted terminal repeat of adeno-associated virus serotype 2 inverted
   3148..3205    -  CDS            lacI (fragment): lac repressor; lacI; The lac repressor binds to the lac operator to inhibit transcription in E. coli. This inhibition can be relieved by adding lactose or isopropyl-β-D-thiogalactopyranoside (IPTG).
   3388..3976    -  rep_origin     ori: high-copy-number ColE1/pMB1/pBR322/pUC origin of replication
   4147..5007    -  CDS            AmpR: β-lactamase; bla; confers resistance to ampicillin, carbenicillin, and related antibiotics
   5008..5112    -  promoter       AmpR promoter: bla
   5207..5242    +  CDS            rop (fragment): Rop protein, which maintains plasmids at low copy number; rop
   5344..5443    +  misc_feature   bom (fragment): basis of mobility region from pBR322
   5444..5899    -  rep_origin     f1 ori (sequence partly withheld): f1 bacteriophage origin of replication; arrow indicates direction of (+) strand synthesis
   5907..5978    -  CDS            lacZα (fragment): LacZα fragment of β-galactosidase; lacZ fragment
