>Addgene plasmid #170370 | pAAV.U6gT28.3.hSyn.H2B.RFP | addgene full sequence | sequence record 345003 | Addgene Partial NGS Result
GGGGGGGGGGGGKGGRSBBSSVCCMCYMSSKSKCTSCSCGCTCGCTCGCTCACTGAGGCCGCCCGGGCAA
AGCCCGGGCGTCGGGCGACCTTTGGTCGCCCGGCCTCAGTGAGCGAGCGAGCGCGCAGAGAGGGAGTGGC
CAACTCCATCACTAGGGGTTCCTCAGATCGGGCTGCAGGAATTGGCCGCTCTAGATTTCCCATGATTCCT
TCATATTTGCATATACGATACAAGGCTGTTAGAGAGATAATTAGAATTAATTTGACTGTAAACACAAAGA
TATTAGTACAAAATACGTGACGTAGAAAGTAATAATTTCTTGGGTAGTTTGCAGTTTTAAAATTATGTTT
TAAAATGGACTATCATATGCTTACCGTAACTTGAAAGTATTTCGATTTCTTGGCTTTATATATCTTGTGG
AAAGGACGAAACACCGGCACTCCACACAATAGCTAGGTTTTAGAGCTAGAAATAGCAAGTTAAAATAAGG
CTAGTCCGTTATCAACTTGAAAAAGTGGCACCGAGTCGGTGCTTTTTTTCTAGACTCTAGCTGCAGAGGG
ACCTGCGTATGAGTGCAAGTGGGTTTTAGGACCAGGATGAGGCGGGGTGGGGGTGCCTACCTGACGACCG
ACCCCGACCCACTGGACAAGCACCCAACCCCCATTCCCCAAATTGCGCATCCCCTATCAGAGAGGGGGAG
GGGAAACAGGATGCGGCGAGGCGCGTGCGCACTGCCAGCTTCAGCACCGCGGACAGTGCCTTCGCCCCCG
CCTGGCGGCGCGCGCCACCGCCGCCTCAGCACTGAAGGCGCGCTGACGTCACTCGCCGGTCCCCCGCAAA
CTCCCCTTCCCGGCCACCTTGGTCGCGTCCGCGCCGCCGCCGGCCCAGCCGGACCGCACCACGCGAGGCG
CGAGATAGGGGGGCACGGGCGCGACCATCTGCGCTGCGGCGCCGGCGACTCAGCGCTGCCTCAGTCTGCG
GTGGGCAGCGGAGGAGTCGTGTCGTGCCTGAGAGCGCAGTCGAATTCAAGCTGCTAGCAAGGATCCACCG
GTACCGCCACCATGCCTGAACCCTCTAAGTCTGCTCCAGCCCCTAAAAAGGGTTCTAAGAAGGCTATCAC
TAAGGCGCAGAAGAAGGATGGTAAGAAGCGTAAGCGCAGCCGCAAGGAGAGCTATTCTATCTATGTGTAC
AAGGTTCTGAAGCAGGTCCACCCCGACACCGGCATCTCATCCAAGGCCATGGGGATCATGAACTCCTTCG
TCAACGACATCTTCGAGCGCATCGCGGGCGAGGCTTCTCGCCTGGCTCACTACAATAAGCGCTCGACCAT
CACCTCCAGGGAGATTCAGACGGCTGTGCGCCTGCTGCTGCCTGGGGAGCTGGCTAAGCATGCTGTGTCC
GAGGGCACTAAGGCAGTTACCAAGTACACTAGCTCTAAGGATCCACCGGTCGCCACCATGGTGAGCAAGG
GCGAGGAGGATAACATGGCCATCATCAAGGAGTTCATGCGCTTCAAGGTGCACATGGAGGGCTCCGTGAA
CGGCCACGAGTTCGAGATCGAGGGCGAGGGCGAGGGCCGCCCCTACGAGGGCACCCAGACCGCCAAGCTG
AAGGTGACCAAGGGTGGCCCCCTGCCCTTCGCCTGGGACATCCTGTCCCCTCAGTTCATGTACGGCTCCA
AGGCCTACGTGAAGCACCCCGCCGACATCCCCGACTACTTGAAGCTGTCCTTCCCCGAGGGCTTCAAGTG
GGAGCGCGTGATGAACTTCGAGGACGGCGGCGTGGTGACCGTGACCCAGGACTCCTCCCTGCAGGACGGC
GAGTTCATCTACAAGGTGAAGCTGCGCGGCACCAACTTCCCCTCCGACGGCCCCGTAATGCAGAAGAAGA
CCATGGGCTGGGAGGCCTCCTCCGAGCGGATGTACCCCGAGGACGGCGCCCTGAAGGGCGAGATCAAGCA
GAGGCTGAAGCTGAAGGACGGCGGCCACTACGACGCTGAGGTCAAGACCACCTACAAGGCCAAGAAGCCC
GTGCAGCTGCCCGGCGCCTACAACGTCAACATCAAGTTGGACATCACCTCCCACAACGAGGACTACACCA
TCGTGGAACAGTACGAACGCGCCGAGGGCCGCCACTCCACCGGCGGCATGGACGAGCTGTACAAGTAAAC
TAGTGGATCCGTCGACAATCAACCTCTGGATTACAAAATTTGTGAAAGATTGACTGGTATTCTTAACTAT
GTTGCTCCTTTTACGCTATGTGGATACGCTGCTTTAATGCCTTTGTATCATGCTATTGCTTCCCGTATGG
CTTTCATTTTCTCCTCCTTGTATAAATCCTGGTTGCTGTCTCTTTATGAGGAGTTGTGGCCCGTTGTCAG
GCAACGTGGCGTGGTGTGCACTGTGTTTGCTGACGCAACCCCCACTGGTTGGGGCATTGCCACCACCTGT
CAGCTCCTTTCCGGGACTTTCGCTTTCCCCCTCCCTATTGCCACGGCGGAACTCATCGCCGCCTGCCTTG
CCCGCTGCTGGACAGGGGCTCGGCTGTTGGGCACTGACAATTCCGTGGTGTTGTCGGGGAAGCTGACGTC
CTTTCCATGGCTGCTCGCCTGTGTTGCCACCTGGATTCTGCGCGGGACGTCCTTCTGCTACGTCCCTTCG
GCCCTCAATCCAGCGGACCTTCCTTCCCGCGGCCTGCTGCCGGCTCTGCGGCCTCTTCCGCGTCTTCGCC
TTCGCCCTCAGACGAGTCGGATCTCCCTTTGGGCCGCCTCCCCGCCTGGAATTCGAGCTCGGTACAGCTT
ATCGATACCGTCGACTTCGAGCAACTTGTTTATTGCAGCTTATAATGGTTACAAATAAAGCAATAGCATC
ACAAATTTCACAAATAAAGCATTTTTTTCACTGCATTCTAGTTGTGGTTTGTCCAAACTCATCAATGTAT
CTTATCATGTCTGGATCGTCTAGCATCGAAGATCCCCCGATCTGAGGAACCCCTAGTGATGGAGTTGGCC
ACTCCCTCTCTGCDSSCYSSMWYWMTRRWTSKGSYNNYKSKCSRRRMKMRKCRRTKTRYCTTWTCATGTC
TGGATCGTCTAGCATCGAAGATCCCCCGATCTGAGGAACCCCTAGTGATGGAGTTGGCCACTCCCYCYCN
TGCAGCCTGCATTAATGAATCGGCCAACGCGCGGGGAGAGGCGGTTTGCGTATTGGGCGCTCTTCCGCTT
CCTCGCTCACTGACTCGCTGCGCTCGGTCGTTCGGCTGCGGCGAGCGGTATCAGCTCACTCAAAGGCGGT
AATACGGTTATCCACAGAATCAGGGGATAACGCAGGAAAGAACATGTGAGCAAAAGGCCAGCAAAAGGCC
AGGAACCGTAAAAAGGCCGCGTTGCTGGCGTTTTTCCATAGGCTCCGCCCCCCTGACGAGCATCACAAAA
ATCGACGCTCAAGTCAGAGGTGGCGAAACCCGACAGGACTATAAAGATACCAGGCGTTTCCCCCTGGAAG
CTCCCTCGTGCGCTCTCCTGTTCCGACCCTGCCGCTTACCGGATACCTGTCCGCCTTTCTCCCTTCGGGA
AGCGTGGCGCTTTCTCATAGCTCACGCTGTAGGTATCTCAGTTCGGTGTAGGTCGTTCGCTCCAAGCTGG
GCTGTGTGCACGAACCCCCCGTTCAGCCCGACCGCTGCGCCTTATCCGGTAACTATCGTCTTGAGTCCAA
CCCGGTAAGACACGACTTATCGCCACTGGCAGCAGCCACTGGTAACAGGATTAGCAGAGCGAGGTATGTA
GGCGGTGCTACAGAGTTCTTGAAGTGGTGGCCTAACTACGGCTACACTAGAAGAACAGTATTTGGTATCT
GCGCTCTGCTGAAGCCAGTTACCTTCGGAAAAAGAGTTGGTAGCTCTTGATCCGGCAAACAAACCACCGC
TGGTAGCGGTGGTTTTTTTGTTTGCAAGCAGCAGATTACGCGCAGAAAAAAAGGATCTCAAGAAGATCCT
TTGATCTTTTCTACGGGGTCTGACGCTCAGTGGAACGAAAACTCACGTTAAGGGATTTTGGTCATGAGAT
TATCAAAAAGGATCTTCACCTAGATCCTTTTAAATTAAAAATGAAGTTTTAAATCAATCTAAAGTATATA
TGAGTAAACTTGGTCTGACAGTTACCAATGCTTAATCAGTGAGGCACCTATCTCAGCGATCTGTCTATTT
CGTTCATCCATAGTTGCCTGACTCCCCGTCGTGTAGATAACTACGATACGGGAGGGCTTACCATCTGGCC
CCAGTGCTGCAATGATACCGCGAGACCCACGCTCACCGGCTCCAGATTTATCAGCAATAAACCAGCCAGC
CGGAAGGGCCGAGCGCAGAAGTGGTCCTGCAACTTTATCCGCCTCCATCCAGTCTATTAATTGTTGCCGG
GAAGCTAGAGTAAGTAGTTCGCCAGTTAATAGTTTGCGCAACGTTGTTGCCATTGCTACAGGCATCGTGG
TGTCACGCTCGTCGTTTGGTATGGCTTCATTCAGCTCCGGTTCCCAACGATCAAGGCGAGTTACATGATC
CCCCATGTTGTGCAAAAAAGCGGTTAGCTCCTTCGGTCCTCCGATCGTTGTCAGAAGTAAGTTGGCCGCA
GTGTTATCACTCATGGTTATGGCAGCACTGCATAATTCTCTTACTGTCATGCCATCCGTAAGATGCTTTT
CTGTGACTGGTGAGTACTCAACCAAGTCATTCTGAGAATAGTGTATGCGGCGACCGAGTTGCTCTTGCCC
GGCGTCAATACGGGATAATACCGCGCCACATAGCAGAACTTTAAAAGTGCTCATCATTGGAAAACGTTCT
TCGGGGCGAAAACTCTCAAGGATCTTACCGCTGTTGAGATCCAGTTCGATGTAACCCACTCGTGCACCCA
ACTGATCTTCAGCATCTTTTACTTTCACCAGCGTTTCTGGGTGAGCAAAAACAGGAAGGCAAAATGCCGC
AAAAAAGGGAATAAGGGCGACACGGAAATGTTGAATACTCATACTCTTCCTTTTTCAATATTATTGAAGC
ATTTATCAGGGTTATTGTCTCATGAGCGGATACATATTTGAATGTATTTAGAAAAATAAACAAATAGGGG
TTCCGCGCACATTTCCCCGAAAAGTGCCACCTGACGTCTAAGAAACCATTATTATCATGACATTAACCTA
TAAAAATAGGCGTATCACGAGGCCCTTTCGTCTCGCGCGTTTCGGTGATGACGGTGAAAACCTCTGACAC
ATGCAGCTCCCGGAGACGGTCACAGCTTGTCTGTAAGCGGATGCCGGGAGCAGACAAGCCCGTCAGGGCG
CGTCAGCGGGTGTTGGCGGGTGTCGGGGCTGGCTTAACTATGCGGCATCAGAGCAGATTGTACTGAGAGT
GCACCATATGCGGTGTGAAATACCGCACAGATGCGTAAGGAGAAAATACCGCATCAGGAAATTGTAAGCG
TTAATATTTTGTTAAAATTCGCGTTAAATTTTTGTTAAATCAGCTCATTTTTTAACCAATAGGCCGAAAT
CGGCAAAATCCCTTATAAATCAAAAGAATAGACCGAGATAGGGTTGAGTGTTGTTCCAGTTTGGAACAAG
AGTCCACTATTAAAGAACGTGGACTCCAACGTCAAAGG
[49 nt withheld, positions 5639-5687]
T
[91 nt withheld, positions 5689-5779]
G
[124 nt withheld, positions 5781-5904]
CCATTCGCCATTCAGGCTGCGCAACTGTTGGGAAGGGCGATCGGTGCGGGCCTCTTCGCTATTACGCCAG
GCTGCA
Features (pLannotate 1.2.2; 20 found; start..end, strand, type, name):
     34..163     -  repeat_region  AAV2 ITR (fragment): inverted terminal repeat of adeno-associated virus serotype 2 inverted
    195..427     +  promoter       U6 promoter: RNA polymerase III promoter for human U6 snRNA
    457..532     +  misc_RNA       gRNA scaffold: guide RNA scaffold for the Streptococcus pyogenes CRISPR/Cas9 system
    572..1019    +  promoter       hSyn promoter: human synapsin I promoter; confers neuron-specific expression (Kügler et al., 2003)
   1062..1438    +  CDS            H2B (fragment): human histone H2B; HIST1H2BB
   1458..2165    +  CDS            mCherry: mCherry is a basic (constitutively fluorescent) red fluorescent protein published in 2004, derived from Discosoma sp.. It is reported to be a very rapidly-maturing monomer with low acid sensitivity.
   2187..2775    +  misc_feature   WPRE: woodchuck hepatitis virus posttranscriptional regulatory element
   2779..2795    +  misc_feature   MCS (fragment): pUC18/19 multiple cloning site
   2796..2821    +  misc_feature   MCS (fragment): pBluescript multiple cloning site
   2823..2957    +  polyA_signal   SV40 poly(A) signal: SV40 polyadenylation signal
   2985..3023    +  repeat_region  AAV2 ITR (fragment): inverted terminal repeat of adeno-associated virus serotype 2 inverted
   3114..3145    +  repeat_region  AAV2 ITR (fragment): inverted terminal repeat of adeno-associated virus serotype 2 inverted
   3157..3210    -  CDS            lacI (fragment): lac repressor; lacI; The lac repressor binds to the lac operator to inhibit transcription in E. coli. This inhibition can be relieved by adding lactose or isopropyl-β-D-thiogalactopyranoside (IPTG).
   3393..3981    -  rep_origin     ori: high-copy-number ColE1/pMB1/pBR322/pUC origin of replication
   4152..5012    -  CDS            AmpR: β-lactamase; bla; confers resistance to ampicillin, carbenicillin, and related antibiotics
   5013..5117    -  promoter       AmpR promoter: bla
   5212..5247    +  CDS            rop (fragment): Rop protein, which maintains plasmids at low copy number; rop
   5349..5448    +  misc_feature   bom (fragment): basis of mobility region from pBR322
   5476..5904    -  rep_origin     f1 ori (sequence partly withheld): f1 bacteriophage origin of replication; arrow indicates direction of (+) strand synthesis
   5908..5974    -  CDS            lacZα (fragment): LacZα fragment of β-galactosidase; lacZ fragment
