[The description below was written by a language model from this plasmid's Addgene catalogue record and pLannotate feature annotations shown in this document.]
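Description:
pAAV.U6gT28.3.hSyn.H2B.RFP is an adeno-associated virus transfer plasmid of about 6 kb, built on a pAAV backbone, for CRISPR/Cas9-based disruption of mouse Trim28 with a guide directed against exon 3. It is propagated in E. coli as a high-copy plasmid through a ColE1/pUC-type origin and selected with ampicillin via the β-lactamase gene. An f1 origin and short remnants of lacZα, lacI, rop and bom are carried over from earlier cloning vectors. AAV2 inverted terminal repeats flank the payload and provide the cis signals for replication and packaging of the intervening DNA into AAV particles. In both the depositor and repository sequence records the ITRs are annotated only as fragments, which is common for these repeat-rich, recombination-prone elements.

Two expression units lie between the ITRs. A human U6 RNA polymerase III promoter drives the Trim28-targeting spacer fused to the Streptococcus pyogenes Cas9 guide RNA scaffold. Downstream, the human synapsin I promoter, which confers neuron-specific expression, drives human histone H2B fused to mCherry (the "RFP" of the name). This is followed by a WPRE to enhance transcript stability and expression, and an SV40 polyadenylation signal. The histone fusion confines red fluorescence to chromatin, giving a nuclear label that marks transduced neurons. No Cas9 coding sequence is annotated, so the nuclease must be supplied separately, although the record does not say how. The associated publication concerns activation of endogenous retroviruses during brain development, consistent with use of the vector to knock out Trim28 in neurons in the mouse brain while identifying guide-expressing cells by their red nuclei.
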