Addgene plasmid #170370: pAAV.U6gT28.3.hSyn.H2B.RFP
Purpose: Plasmid used for Crispr/cas9 based disruption of mouse Trim28, guide targeting exon 3. Expressing nuclear RFP.
Depositing lab: Johan Jakobsson. Depositing organization: Lund University. Publication: Activation of endogenous retroviruses during brain development causes an inflammatory response. Jonsson ME, Garza R, Sharma Y, Petri R, Sodersten E, Johansson JG, Johansson PA, Atacho DA, Pircs K, Madsen S, Yudovich D, Ramakrishnan R, Holmberg J, Larsson J, Jern P, Jakobsson J. EMBO J. 2021 Mar 1:e106423. doi: 10.15252/embj.2020106423. PubMed 33644903.
Backbone
  Vector backbone: pAAV
  Vector type: AAV
Growth in bacteria
  Bacterial resistance: Ampicillin, 100 μg/mL
  Growth temperature: 37°C
  Growth strain: NEB Stable
  Copy number: High Copy
Gene/Insert
  Gene/Insert name: H2B RFP (alt name: H2B-mCherry)
  gRNA/shRNA sequence: GCACTCCACACAATAGCTAG
  Promoter: human Synapsin
  Cloning method: Unknown
  Sequencing primers: 5′ AGTCGTGTCGTGCCTGAGA; 3′ catagttaagaataccag
Terms and licenses: Academic/Nonprofit Terms; Industry Terms: Not Available to Industry
How to cite: pAAV.U6gT28.3.hSyn.H2B.RFP was a gift from Johan Jakobsson (Addgene plasmid # 170370 ; http://n2t.net/addgene:170370 ; RRID:Addgene_170370)
